Addgene plasmid #179804: pPOTv6-puro-3Myc:mScarletI:3Myc
Purpose: Trypanosoma brucei PCR only tagging (pPOT) vector for endogenous gene tagging
Depositing lab: Samuel Dean & Keith Gull. Depositing organization: University of Oxford. Publication: A comprehensive toolkit for protein localization and functional analysis in trypanosomatids. Paterou A, Saez Conde J, Tyc J, Sunter JD, Vaughan S, Gull K, Dean S. Open Biol. 2025 Apr;15(4):240361. doi: 10.1098/rsob.240361. Epub 2025 Apr 2. PubMed 40169015.
Backbone
  Vector backbone: pPOT
  Vector type: Unspecified
Growth in bacteria
  Bacterial resistance: Ampicillin, 100 μg/mL
  Growth temperature: 37°C
  Growth strain: NEB Stable
  Copy number: High Copy
Gene/Insert
  Gene/Insert name: mScarlet-I
  Species: Synthetic
  Promoter: read through
  Cloning method: Restriction Enzyme; 5′ cloning site HindIII (not destroyed); 3′ cloning site BamHI (not destroyed)
  Sequencing primers: 5′ cTATGGGTTCTGGTAGTG; 3′ cTTAACTACCCGATCCTG
Terms and licenses: Academic/Nonprofit Terms; Industry Terms: Not Available to Industry
Depositor comments: Please visit https://doi.org/10.1101/2023.04.21.537815 for bioRxiv preprint.
How to cite: pPOTv6-puro-3Myc:mScarletI:3Myc was a gift from Samuel Dean & Keith Gull (Addgene plasmid # 179804 ; http://n2t.net/addgene:179804 ; RRID:Addgene_179804)
