[The description below was written by a language model from this plasmid's Addgene catalogue record and pLannotate feature annotations shown in this document.]
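Description:
pPOTv6-puro-3Myc:mScarletI:3Myc is a PCR-only tagging (pPOT) template plasmid for endogenous gene tagging in Trypanosoma brucei. It is not an expression vector in the usual sense. It serves as a template from which a tagging cassette is amplified, and in the pPOT approach the primers generally supply the homology that directs the amplicon to the target locus. It is propagated in E. coli as a high-copy plasmid with a ColE1/pUC-type origin and ampicillin resistance (AmpR with its bla promoter). The backbone also carries typical cloning-vector elements: an f1 origin, flanking T7 and SP6 promoters, lac promoter/operator sequences, and fragments of lacZα and lacI.

The payload is the synthetic, rapidly maturing monomeric red fluorescent protein mScarlet-I, cloned between retained HindIII and BamHI sites. The construct name indicates that it is flanked on each side by a triple Myc epitope, although the feature table does not annotate the Myc tags. Two copies of the puromycin N-acetyltransferase gene (pac) are annotated, one upstream and one downstream of the fluorescent protein. This layout is consistent with a design in which a tag plus a selectable marker can be amplified in either arrangement, for N-terminal or C-terminal tagging, though the record does not say so explicitly. The unannotated stretches between the coding sequences are not described. The promoter is listed as "read through", so no dedicated promoter drives the cassette and expression depends on transcription at the integrated locus. The fusion is therefore expressed in the target gene's native genomic context. Tagged proteins can be followed by red fluorescence or by the Myc epitope, for protein localisation and functional studies in trypanosomatids.
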