Features (pLannotate 1.2.2; 15 found; start..end, strand, type, name):
    171..767     +  CDS            pac: PUAC_STRAD - Protein predicted: Swiss-Prot protein existence level 4. Detoxification of puromycin. From Streptomyces alboniger.
   1269..1964    +  CDS            mScarlet-I: mScarlet-I is a basic (constitutively fluorescent) red fluorescent protein published in 2016, derived from synthetic construct. It is reported to be a rapidly-maturing monomer with moderate acid sensitivity.
   2469..3065    +  CDS            pac: PUAC_STRAD - Protein predicted: Swiss-Prot protein existence level 4. Detoxification of puromycin. From Streptomyces alboniger.
   3261..3279    -  promoter       SP6 promoter: promoter for bacteriophage SP6 RNA polymerase
   3321..3337    -  protein_bind   lac operator: The lac repressor binds to the lac operator to inhibit transcription in E. coli. This inhibition can be relieved by adding lactose or isopropyl-β-D-thiogalactopyranoside (IPTG). lac repressor encoded by lacI
   3345..3375    -  promoter       lac promoter: promoter for the E. coli lac operon
   3390..3411    -  protein_bind   CAP binding site: CAP binding activates transcription in the presence of cAMP. E. coli catabolite activator protein
   3424..3516    -  CDS            lacI (fragment): lac repressor; lacI; The lac repressor binds to the lac operator to inhibit transcription in E. coli. This inhibition can be relieved by adding lactose or isopropyl-β-D-thiogalactopyranoside (IPTG).
   3699..4287    -  rep_origin     ori: high-copy-number ColE1/pMB1/pBR322/pUC origin of replication
   4458..5318    -  CDS            AmpR: β-lactamase; bla; confers resistance to ampicillin, carbenicillin, and related antibiotics
   5319..5423    -  promoter       AmpR promoter: bla
   5450..5500    +  misc_feature   bom (fragment): basis of mobility region from pBR322
   5501..5956    -  rep_origin     f1 ori (sequence partly withheld): f1 bacteriophage origin of replication; arrow indicates direction of (+) strand synthesis
   5960..6117    -  CDS            lacZα (fragment): LacZα fragment of β-galactosidase; lacZ fragment
   6120..2       +  promoter       T7 promoter (across the origin): promoter for bacteriophage T7 RNA polymerase
>Addgene plasmid #179804 | pPOTv6-puro-3Myc:mScarletI:3Myc | addgene full sequence | sequence record 355415 | Addgene NGS Result
GGGCGAATTGGGCCCGTATAATGCAGACCTGCTGCAAGCTAGGGGCACAGCAAGGTCTTCTGAAATTCAT
GTTTTTTTTTTTTTTACTCTGCATTGCAGTCTCCGCTCTTATTTAGTTTTGCTTTACGTAAGGTCTCGTT
GCTGCCATAAAATAAGCTCTAGTGGAATTCATGACTGAATACAAGCCAACGGTTCGTCTTGCTACGCGAG
ACGATGTGCCGCGGGCCGTACGGACGCTGGCTGCTGCGTTCGCTGATTATCCCGCCACCCGACATACGGT
TGACCCAGATCGACACATTGAGCGAGTCACAGAACTTCAAGAGTTATTCTTAACACGGGTGGGCTTGGAC
ATTGGTAAGGTTTGGGTTGCGGACGATGGCGCGGCTGTTGCGGTGTGGACGACGCCAGAGTCAGTCGAAG
CGGGCGCAGTGTTTGCTGAGATCGGTCCCCGAATGGCGGAGCTTAGCGGGTCATGCCTCGCTGCACAACA
GCAGATGGAAGGTCTGTTGGCACCACATAGACCTAAGGAGCCGGCTTGGTTCTTAGCGACAGTTGGCGTC
AGTCCGGACCACCAAGGTAAGGGGCTGGGTTCAGCGGTTGTTCTTCCAGGAGTAGAGGCTGCGGAAAGGG
CAGGTGTGCCGGCGTTCCTTGAAACGTCTGCACCACGTAACCTTCCTTTTTACGAGAGATTGGGGTTTAC
AGTAACAGCAGATGTTGAAGTGCCTGAAGGGCCGAGGACATGGTGCATGACACGTAAGCCGGGAGCCTAA
CCATGGTGCCCATTTAGTTGGCCTTTCCCTTGTCTCGTGTCTTTTCCGTGGAAAGGTTCCCGGAGTAATC
TGATGGCACAGCAGGGAGGTGCGCCTGCAGGTTGGTTAGGAAGGGGGGATGATGTAAAAGAAGAAAATGG
GGGGATTCGAGCCCCACGCGTTGCTCAAGCTGTGTAGCGCAGGCGTTTCCTTACATATTTCTCTAACAGG
CACGGAAGCCTAACAAATACACTTGGCTTATTTTTTTGCCCCCTCATGTCTTGTACAAATATTTGCGATA
GCTTAGCTATCAGCCACATTAATCAAACAAGTATACCAACAAGCCCGAAAACAGAAACTCAACTGCAACG
GGTACCTATGGGTTCTGGTAGTGGTTCCGGTTCCGGTTCTGAGCAGAAGCTGATAAGTGAAGAAGACTTG
GGCTCCGAGCAAAAGCTGATTTCGGAAGAGGATCTGGGCTCTGAGCAGAAGCTGATTTCTGAAGAGGATC
TTAAGCTTATGGTATCAAAGGGCGAAGCAGTAATCAAGGAGTTCATGCGGTTTAAGGTACACATGGAGGG
TTCCATGAATGGCCATGAATTTGAGATCGAAGGAGAGGGGGAAGGGCGTCCTTACGAAGGAACACAAACA
GCTAAACTTAAGGTAACTAAGGGGGGACCCCTCCCCTTTTCCTGGGACATACTGTCACCACAATTCATGT
ACGGCAGCCGAGCCTTTATAAAACATCCAGCTGATATACCCGATTATTATAAGCAAAGTTTTCCCGAGGG
CTTTAAGTGGGAAAGGGTCATGAACTTCGAGGACGGGGGTGCGGTAACTGTAACCCAAGACACCTCTCTC
GAAGACGGGACGCTTATTTATAAGGTGAAACTCCGGGGGACCAATTTTCCCCCTGACGGACCTGTCATGC
AGAAGAAGACAATGGGCTGGGAGGCGTCCACAGAGCGCCTGTATCCGGAGGATGGCGTACTTAAGGGTGA
CATAAAAATGGCACTTCGTTTGAAGGACGGTGGCCGTTATCTCGCTGACTTTAAGACAACTTATAAGGCG
AAAAAGCCGGTACAGATGCCAGGAGCATACAATGTTGACCGCAAATTGGACATCACCAGCCACAACGAAG
ACTATACCGTCGTTGAACAGTACGAACGGAGTGAAGGGAGGCACAGTACAGGCGGGATGGACGAATTGTA
TAAAGGATCCGAGCAGAAGCTGATAAGCGAGGAAGACCTGGGTAGTGAACAGAAGCTGATCTCAGAAGAG
GACCTTGGCTCAGAACAAAAACTCATCTCAGAGGAAGATCTTGGATCAGGATCTGGATCAGGATCGGGTA
GTTAAGAGCTCCGCTGCGCTTAAATGTCTTTCATTATAATCAATGTATAACCTTTATGTAGTATTTCAAT
CTATGCCGCTGTGTACGTGCACTGCGGTGCCTATCCTTCGGCATTAGAGAGTCACTGTTTGTGTAGATCG
TAGCTGCATGTCTGACATCTGGTTCATTAGTGCCGTTTTGAGTCTGCACTGTTGTGCAACTTGATATTCA
TCACTGCACACCAACCGTGTGTTTCCTCCTTTGGGTGCACCCTTTAATCCTTGTCTTCTCCTTTTTTGTC
TCTTTCCCCCTCGAAAAGGTGTCAAACTACTGCCGCATAAACTACGGTTATCCCAAATTTAAGAGAAAGC
AATAAAGCATCAGCTAGCATGACTGAATACAAGCCAACGGTTCGTCTTGCTACGCGAGACGATGTGCCGC
GGGCCGTACGGACGCTGGCTGCTGCGTTCGCTGATTATCCCGCCACCCGACATACGGTTGACCCAGATCG
ACACATTGAGCGAGTCACAGAACTTCAAGAGTTATTCTTAACACGGGTGGGCTTGGACATTGGTAAGGTT
TGGGTTGCGGACGATGGCGCGGCTGTTGCGGTGTGGACGACGCCAGAGTCAGTCGAAGCGGGCGCAGTGT
TTGCTGAGATCGGTCCCCGAATGGCGGAGCTTAGCGGGTCACGCCTCGCTGCACAACAGCAGATGGAAGG
TCTGTTGGCACCACATAGACCTAAGGAGCCGGCTTGGTTCTTAGCGACAGTTGGCGTCAGTCCGGACCAC
CAAGGTAAGGGGCTGGGTTCAGCGGTTGTTCTTCCAGGAGTAGAGGCTGCGGAAAGGGCAGGTGTGCCGG
CGTTCCTTGAAACGTCTGCACCACGTAACCTTCCTTTTTACGAGAGATTGGGGTTTACAGTAACAGCAGA
TGTTGAAGTGCCTGAAGGGCCGAGGACATGGTGCATGACACGTAAGCCGGGAGCCTAACTCGAGTGCCCA
TTTAGTTGGCTTTTCCCTTGTCTCGTGTCTTTTCCGTGGAAAGGTTCCCGGAGTAATCTGATGGCACAGC
AGGGAGGTGCGCCTGCAGGTTGGTTAGGAAGGGGGGATGATGTAAAAGAAGAAAATGGGGGGATTCGAGC
CCCGCACAGGTCTCTCAAATTGGATGCATAGCTTGAGTATTCTATAGTGTCACCTAAATAGCTTGGCGTA
ATCATGGTCATAGCTGTTTCCTGTGTGAAATTGTTATCCGCTCACAATTCCACACAACATACGAGCCGGA
AGCATAAAGTGTAAAGCCTGGGGTGCCTAATGAGTGAGCTAACTCACATTAATTGCGTTGCGCTCACTGC
CCGCTTTCCAGTCGGGAAACCTGTCGTGCCAGCTGCATTAATGAATCGGCCAACGCGCGGGGAGAGGCGG
TTTGCGTATTGGGCGCTCTTCCGCTTCCTCGCTCACTGACTCGCTGCGCTCGGTCGTTCGGCTGCGGCGA
GCGGTATCAGCTCACTCAAAGGCGGTAATACGGTTATCCACAGAATCAGGGGATAACGCAGGAAAGAACA
TGTGAGCAAAAGGCCAGCAAAAGGCCAGGAACCGTAAAAAGGCCGCGTTGCTGGCGTTTTTCCATAGGCT
CCGCCCCCCTGACGAGCATCACAAAAATCGACGCTCAAGTCAGAGGTGGCGAAACCCGACAGGACTATAA
AGATACCAGGCGTTTCCCCCTGGAAGCTCCCTCGTGCGCTCTCCTGTTCCGACCCTGCCGCTTACCGGAT
ACCTGTCCGCCTTTCTCCCTTCGGGAAGCGTGGCGCTTTCTCATAGCTCACGCTGTAGGTATCTCAGTTC
GGTGTAGGTCGTTCGCTCCAAGCTGGGCTGTGTGCACGAACCCCCCGTTCAGCCCGACCGCTGCGCCTTA
TCCGGTAACTATCGTCTTGAGTCCAACCCGGTAAGACACGACTTATCGCCACTGGCAGCAGCCACTGGTA
ACAGGATTAGCAGAGCGAGGTATGTAGGCGGTGCTACAGAGTTCTTGAAGTGGTGGCCTAACTACGGCTA
CACTAGAAGAACAGTATTTGGTATCTGCGCTCTGCTGAAGCCAGTTACCTTCGGAAAAAGAGTTGGTAGC
TCTTGATCCGGCAAACAAACCACCGCTGGTAGCGGTGGTTTTTTTGTTTGCAAGCAGCAGATTACGCGCA
GAAAAAAAGGATCTCAAGAAGATCCTTTGATCTTTTCTACGGGGTCTGACGCTCAGTGGAACGAAAACTC
ACGTTAAGGGATTTTGGTCATGAGATTATCAAAAAGGATCTTCACCTAGATCCTTTTAAATTAAAAATGA
AGTTTTAAATCAATCTAAAGTATATATGAGTAAACTTGGTCTGACAGTTACCAATGCTTAATCAGTGAGG
CACCTATCTCAGCGATCTGTCTATTTCGTTCATCCATAGTTGCCTGACTCCCCGTCGTGTAGATAATTAC
GATACGGGAGGGCTTACCATCTGGCCCCAGTGCTGCAATGATACCGCGAGACCCACGCTCACCGGCTCCA
GATTTATCAGCAATAAACCAGCCAGCCGGAAGGGCCGAGCGCAGAAGTGGTCCTGCAACTTTATCCGCCT
CCATCCAGTCTATTAATTGTTGCCGGGAAGCTAGAGTAAGTAGTTCGCCAGTTAATAGTTTGCGCAACGT
TGTTGCCATTGCTACAGGCATCGTGGTGTCACGCTCGTCGTTTGGTATGGCTTCATTCAGCTCCGGTTCC
CAACGATCAAGGCGAGTTACATGATCCCCCATGTTGTGCAAAAAAGCGGTTAGCTCCTTCGGTCCTCCGA
TCGTTGTCAGAAGTAAGTTGGCCGCAGTGTTATCACTCATGGTTATGGCAGCACTGCATAATTCTCTTAC
TGTCATGCCATCCGTAAGATGCTTTTCTGTGACTGGTGAGTACTCAACCAAGTCATTCTGAGAATAGTGT
ATGCGGCGACCGAGTTGCTCTTGCCCGGCGTCAATACGGGATAATACCGCGCCACATAGCAGAACTTTAA
AAGTGCTCATCATTGGAAAACGTTCTTCGGGGCGAAAACTCTCAAGGATCTTACCGCTGTTGAGATCCAG
TTCGATGTAACCCACTCGTGCACCCAACTGATCTTCAGCATCTTTTACTTTCACCAGCGTTTCTGGGTGA
GCAAAAACAGGAAGGCAAAATGCCGCAAAAAAGGGAATAAGGGCGACACGGAAATGTTGAATACTCATAC
TCTTCCTTTTTCAATATTATTGAAGCATTTATCAGGGTTATTGTCTCATGAGCGGATACATATTTGAATG
TATTTAGAAAAATAAACAAATAGGGGTTCCGCGCACATTTCCCCGAAAAGTGCCACCTGATGCGGTGTGA
AATACCGCACAGATGCGTAAGGAGAAAATACCGCATCAGGAAATTGTAAGCGTTAATATTTTGTTAAAAT
TCGCGTTAAATTTTTGTTAAATCAGCTCATTTTTTAACCAATAGGCCGAAATCGGCAAAATCCCTTATAA
ATCAAAAGAATAGACCGAGATAGGGT
[37 nt withheld, positions 5627-5663]
AAAGAACGTGGACTCCAACGTCAAAGG
[49 nt withheld, positions 5691-5739]
T
[91 nt withheld, positions 5741-5831]
G
[98 nt withheld, positions 5833-5930]
ACTTAATGCGCCGCTACAGGGCGCGTCCATTCGCCATTCAGGCTGCGCAACTGTTGGGAAGGGCGATCGG
TGCGGGCCTCTTCGCTATTACGCCAGCTGGCGAAAGGGGGATGTGCTGCAAGGCGATTAAGTTGGGTAAC
GCCAGGGTTTTCCCAGTCACGACGTTGTAAAACGACGGCCAGTGAATTGTAATACGACTCACTATA
